Addgene plasmid #122324: px335-sgRNA-EF(Cas9n)-Etv5-R
Purpose: Expresses sgRNA targeting mouse Etv5 and Cas9 nickase in mammalian cells
Depositing lab: Hiroshi Ochiai. Depositing organization: Hiroshima University. Publication: Genome-wide kinetic properties of transcriptional bursting in mouse embryonic stem cells. Ochiai H, Hayashi T, Umeda M, Yoshimura M, Harada A, Shimizu Y, Nakano K, Saitoh N, Liu Z, Yamamoto T, Okamura T, Ohkawa Y, Kimura H, Nikaido I. Sci Adv. 2020 Jun 17;6(25):eaaz6699. doi: 10.1126/sciadv.aaz6699. eCollection 2020 Jun. PubMed 32596448.
Backbone
  Vector backbone: px335
  Backbone size w/o insert (bp): 8427
  Total vector size (bp): 8447
  Modifications to backbone: We applied an optimized sgRNA design (sgRNA(F+E)) (Chen et al., Cell, 2013)
  Vector type: Mammalian Expression
Growth in bacteria
  Bacterial resistance: Ampicillin, 100 μg/mL
  Growth temperature: 37°C
  Growth strain: DH5alpha
  Copy number: High Copy
Gene/Insert
  Gene/Insert name: sgRNA for mouse Etv5
  gRNA/shRNA sequence: GTCCTCATCCAGGCAACCGA
  Species: Synthetic
  Cloning method: Restriction Enzyme; 5′ cloning site BbsI (destroyed during cloning); 3′ cloning site BbsI (destroyed during cloning)
  Sequencing primers: 5′ LKO1_5_primer
Terms and licenses: Academic/Nonprofit Terms; Industry Terms: Not Available to Industry
How to cite: px335-sgRNA-EF(Cas9n)-Etv5-R was a gift from Hiroshi Ochiai (Addgene plasmid # 122324 ; http://n2t.net/addgene:122324 ; RRID:Addgene_122324)
