[The description below was written by a language model from this plasmid's Addgene catalogue record and pLannotate feature annotations shown in this document.]
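Description:
px335-sgRNA-EF(Cas9n)-Etv5-R is a mammalian expression plasmid of about 8.4 kb, built on the px335 backbone, that delivers both components of a CRISPR nickase system from a single vector. It is maintained in E. coli as a high-copy plasmid through a ColE1/pUC-type origin and selected with ampicillin via the β-lactamase gene. An f1 phage origin is also present, along with a single annotated AAV2 inverted terminal repeat and small bom and rop fragments that appear to be backbone remnants rather than functional elements.

The first expression unit uses the human U6 RNA polymerase III promoter to transcribe a single guide RNA whose 20-nucleotide spacer targets mouse Etv5. The spacer was inserted between BbsI sites that were destroyed during cloning. The scaffold was modified to the optimized sgRNA(F+E) design, which probably explains why the annotation software recognises it only as separate tracrRNA and gRNA scaffold fragments. The second unit drives Streptococcus pyogenes Cas9 from a CMV enhancer, chicken β-actin promoter and hybrid intron, and ends in a bovine growth hormone polyadenylation signal. The Cas9 coding region is annotated as overlapping N- and C-terminal portions that together span one continuous reading frame, preceded by a short match to an epitope tag. The record identifies the enzyme as a nickase but does not state the inactivating mutation.

Because a nickase cuts only one DNA strand, such constructs are normally used with a second guide on the opposite strand to make offset nicks. The "R" suffix hints at a partner plasmid, though the record does not say so. The associated publication concerns transcriptional bursting in mouse embryonic stem cells, but the record does not describe the specific edit made at Etv5.
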