Features (pLannotate 1.2.2; 18 found; start..end, strand, type, name):
      1..241     +  promoter       U6 promoter: RNA polymerase III promoter for human U6 snRNA
    289..356     +  misc_RNA       tracrRNA (fragment): trans-activating CRISPR RNA for the Streptococcus pyogenes CRISPR/Cas9 system
    363..406     +  misc_RNA       gRNA scaffold (fragment): guide RNA scaffold for the Streptococcus pyogenes CRISPR/Cas9 system
    453..738     +  enhancer       CMV enhancer: human cytomegalovirus immediate early enhancer; contains an 18-bp deletion relative to the standard CMV enhancer
    740..1017    +  promoter       chicken β-actin promoter: No description available
   1018..1245    +  intron         hybrid intron: hybrid between chicken β-actin (CBA) and minute virus of mice (MMV) introns (Gray et al., 2011)
   1266..1293    +  CDS            3xHA (fragment): three tandem HA epitope tags
   1326..3041    +  CDS            Cas9(N): N-terminal portion of Streptococcus pyogenes Cas9 (Zetsche et al., 2015)
   2928..5426    +  CDS            Cas9(C): C-terminal portion of Streptococcus pyogenes Cas9 (Zetsche et al., 2015)
   5493..5604    +  polyA_signal   bGH poly(A) signal: bovine growth hormone polyadenylation signal
   5709..5849    +  repeat_region  AAV2 ITR: inverted terminal repeat of adeno-associated virus serotype 2 inverted
   5854..5905    -  misc_feature   bom (fragment): basis of mobility region from pBR322
   5924..6379    +  rep_origin     f1 ori (sequence partly withheld): f1 bacteriophage origin of replication; arrow indicates direction of (+) strand synthesis
   6380..6429    -  misc_feature   bom (fragment): basis of mobility region from pBR322
   6531..6566    -  CDS            rop (fragment): Rop protein, which maintains plasmids at low copy number; rop
   6661..6765    +  promoter       AmpR promoter: bla
   6766..7626    +  CDS            AmpR: β-lactamase; bla; confers resistance to ampicillin, carbenicillin, and related antibiotics
   7797..8385    +  rep_origin     ori: high-copy-number ColE1/pMB1/pBR322/pUC origin of replication
>Addgene plasmid #122324 | px335-sgRNA-EF(Cas9n)-Etv5-R | addgene full sequence | sequence record 252302 | Addgene NGS Result
GAGGGCCTATTTCCCATGATTCCTTCATATTTGCATATACGATACAAGGCTGTTAGAGAGATAATTGGAA
TTAATTTGACTGTAAACACAAAGATATTAGTACAAAATACGTGACGTAGAAAGTAATAATTTCTTGGGTA
GTTTGCAGTTTTAAAATTATGTTTTAAAATGGACTATCATATGCTTACCGTAACTTGAAAGTATTTCGAT
TTCTTGGCTTTATATATCTTGTGGAAAGGACGAAACACCGGTCCTCATCCAGGCAACCGAGTTTAAGAGC
TATGCTGGAAACAGCATAGCAAGTTTAAATAAGGCTAGTCCGTTATCAACTTGAAAAAGTGGCACCGAGT
CGGTGCTTTTTTGTTTTAGAGCTAGAAATAGCAAGTTAAAATAAGGCTAGTCCGTTTTTAGCGCGTGCGC
CAATTCTGCAGACAAATGGCTCTAGAGGTACCCGTTACATAACTTACGGTAAATGGCCCGCCTGGCTGAC
CGCCCAACGACCCCCGCCCATTGACGTCAATAGTAACGCCAATAGGGACTTTCCATTGACGTCAATGGGT
GGAGTATTTACGGTAAACTGCCCACTTGGCAGTACATCAAGTGTATCATATGCCAAGTACGCCCCCTATT
GACGTCAATGACGGTAAATGGCCCGCCTGGCATTGTGCCCAGTACATGACCTTATGGGACTTTCCTACTT
GGCAGTACATCTACGTATTAGTCATCGCTATTACCATGGTCGAGGTGAGCCCCACGTTCTGCTTCACTCT
CCCCATCTCCCCCCCCTCCCCACCCCCAATTTTGTATTTATTTATTTTTTAATTATTTTGTGCAGCGATG
GGGGCGGGGGGGGGGGGGGGGCGCGCGCCAGGCGGGGCGGGGCGGGGCGAGGGGCGGGGCGGGGCGAGGC
GGAGAGGTGCGGCGGCAGCCAATCAGAGCGGCGCGCTCCGAAAGTTTCCTTTTATGGCGAGGCGGCGGCG
GCGGCGGCCCTATAAAAAGCGAAGCGCGCGGCGGGCGGGAGTCGCTGCGCGCTGCCTTCGCCCCGTGCCC
CGCTCCGCCGCCGCCTCGCGCCGCCCGCCCCGGCTCTGACTGACCGCGTTACTCCCACAGGTGAGCGGGC
GGGACGGCCCTTCTCCTCCGGGCTGTAATTAGCTGAGCAAGAGGTAAGGGTTTAAGGGATGGTTGGTTGG
TGGGGTATTAATGTTTAATTACCTGGAGCACCTGCCTGAAATCACTTTTTTTCAGGTTGGACCGGTGCCA
CCATGTACCCATACGATGTTCCAGATTACGCTTCGCCGAAGAAAAAGCGCAAGGTCGAAGCGTCCGACAA
GAAGTACAGCATCGGCCTGGCCATCGGCACCAACTCTGTGGGCTGGGCCGTGATCACCGACGAGTACAAG
GTGCCCAGCAAGAAATTCAAGGTGCTGGGCAACACCGACCGGCACAGCATCAAGAAGAACCTGATCGGAG
CCCTGCTGTTCGACAGCGGCGAAACAGCCGAGGCCACCCGGCTGAAGAGAACCGCCAGAAGAAGATACAC
CAGACGGAAGAACCGGATCTGCTATCTGCAAGAGATCTTCAGCAACGAGATGGCCAAGGTGGACGACAGC
TTCTTCCACAGACTGGAAGAGTCCTTCCTGGTGGAAGAGGATAAGAAGCACGAGCGGCACCCCATCTTCG
GCAACATCGTGGACGAGGTGGCCTACCACGAGAAGTACCCCACCATCTACCACCTGAGAAAGAAACTGGT
GGACAGCACCGACAAGGCCGACCTGCGGCTGATCTATCTGGCCCTGGCCCACATGATCAAGTTCCGGGGC
CACTTCCTGATCGAGGGCGACCTGAACCCCGACAACAGCGACGTGGACAAGCTGTTCATCCAGCTGGTGC
AGACCTACAACCAGCTGTTCGAGGAAAACCCCATCAACGCCAGCGGCGTGGACGCCAAGGCCATCCTGTC
TGCCAGACTGAGCAAGAGCAGACGGCTGGAAAATCTGATCGCCCAGCTGCCCGGCGAGAAGAAGAATGGC
CTGTTCGGCAACCTGATTGCCCTGAGCCTGGGCCTGACCCCCAACTTCAAGAGCAACTTCGACCTGGCCG
AGGATGCCAAACTGCAGCTGAGCAAGGACACCTACGACGACGACCTGGACAACCTGCTGGCCCAGATCGG
CGACCAGTACGCCGACCTGTTTCTGGCCGCCAAGAACCTGTCCGACGCCATCCTGCTGAGCGACATCCTG
AGAGTGAACACCGAGATCACCAAGGCCCCCCTGAGCGCCTCTATGATCAAGAGATACGACGAGCACCACC
AGGACCTGACCCTGCTGAAAGCTCTCGTGCGGCAGCAGCTGCCTGAGAAGTACAAAGAGATTTTCTTCGA
CCAGAGCAAGAACGGCTACGCCGGCTACATTGACGGCGGAGCCAGCCAGGAAGAGTTCTACAAGTTCATC
AAGCCCATCCTGGAAAAGATGGACGGCACCGAGGAACTGCTCGTGAAGCTGAACAGAGAGGACCTGCTGC
GGAAGCAGCGGACCTTCGACAACGGCAGCATCCCCCACCAGATCCACCTGGGAGAGCTGCACGCCATTCT
GCGGCGGCAGGAAGATTTTTACCCATTCCTGAAGGACAACCGGGAAAAGATCGAGAAGATCCTGACCTTC
CGCATCCCCTACTACGTGGGCCCTCTGGCCAGGGGAAACAGCAGATTCGCCTGGATGACCAGAAAGAGCG
AGGAAACCATCACCCCCTGGAACTTCGAGGAAGTGGTGGACAAGGGCGCTTCCGCCCAGAGCTTCATCGA
GCGGATGACCAACTTCGATAAGAACCTGCCCAACGAGAAGGTGCTGCCCAAGCACAGCCTGCTGTACGAG
TACTTCACCGTGTATAACGAGCTGACCAAAGTGAAATACGTGACCGAGGGAATGAGAAAGCCCGCCTTCC
TGAGCGGCGAGCAGAAAAAGGCCATCGTGGACCTGCTGTTCAAGACCAACCGGAAAGTGACCGTGAAGCA
GCTGAAAGAGGACTACTTCAAGAAAATCGAGTGCTTCGACTCCGTGGAAATCTCCGGCGTGGAAGATCGG
TTCAACGCCTCCCTGGGCACATACCACGATCTGCTGAAAATTATCAAGGACAAGGACTTCCTGGACAATG
AGGAAAACGAGGACATTCTGGAAGATATCGTGCTGACCCTGACACTGTTTGAGGACAGAGAGATGATCGA
GGAACGGCTGAAAACCTATGCCCACCTGTTCGACGACAAAGTGATGAAGCAGCTGAAGCGGCGGAGATAC
ACCGGCTGGGGCAGGCTGAGCCGGAAGCTGATCAACGGCATCCGGGACAAGCAGTCCGGCAAGACAATCC
TGGATTTCCTGAAGTCCGACGGCTTCGCCAACAGAAACTTCATGCAGCTGATCCACGACGACAGCCTGAC
CTTTAAAGAGGACATCCAGAAAGCCCAGGTGTCCGGCCAGGGCGATAGCCTGCACGAGCACATTGCCAAT
CTGGCCGGCAGCCCCGCCATTAAGAAGGGCATCCTGCAGACAGTGAAGGTGGTGGACGAGCTCGTGAAAG
TGATGGGCCGGCACAAGCCCGAGAACATCGTGATCGAAATGGCCAGAGAGAACCAGACCACCCAGAAGGG
ACAGAAGAACAGCCGCGAGAGAATGAAGCGGATCGAAGAGGGCATCAAAGAGCTGGGCAGCCAGATCCTG
AAAGAACACCCCGTGGAAAACACCCAGCTGCAGAACGAGAAGCTGTACCTGTACTACCTGCAGAATGGGC
GGGATATGTACGTGGACCAGGAACTGGACATCAACCGGCTGTCCGACTACGATGTGGACCATATCGTGCC
TCAGAGCTTTCTGAAGGACGACTCCATCGACAACAAGGTGCTGACCAGAAGCGACAAGAACCGGGGCAAG
AGCGACAACGTGCCCTCCGAAGAGGTCGTGAAGAAGATGAAGAACTACTGGCGGCAGCTGCTGAACGCCA
AGCTGATTACCCAGAGAAAGTTCGACAATCTGACCAAGGCCGAGAGAGGCGGCCTGAGCGAACTGGATAA
GGCCGGCTTCATCAAGAGACAGCTGGTGGAAACCCGGCAGATCACAAAGCACGTGGCACAGATCCTGGAC
TCCCGGATGAACACTAAGTACGACGAGAATGACAAGCTGATCCGGGAAGTGAAAGTGATCACCCTGAAGT
CCAAGCTGGTGTCCGATTTCCGGAAGGATTTCCAGTTTTACAAAGTGCGCGAGATCAACAACTACCACCA
CGCCCACGACGCCTACCTGAACGCCGTCGTGGGAACCGCCCTGATCAAAAAGTACCCTAAGCTGGAAAGC
GAGTTCGTGTACGGCGACTACAAGGTGTACGACGTGCGGAAGATGATCGCCAAGAGCGAGCAGGAAATCG
GCAAGGCTACCGCCAAGTACTTCTTCTACAGCAACATCATGAACTTTTTCAAGACCGAGATTACCCTGGC
CAACGGCGAGATCCGGAAGCGGCCTCTGATCGAGACAAACGGCGAAACCGGGGAGATCGTGTGGGATAAG
GGCCGGGATTTTGCCACCGTGCGGAAAGTGCTGAGCATGCCCCAAGTGAATATCGTGAAAAAGACCGAGG
TGCAGACAGGCGGCTTCAGCAAAGAGTCTATCCTGCCCAAGAGGAACAGCGATAAGCTGATCGCCAGAAA
GAAGGACTGGGACCCTAAGAAGTACGGCGGCTTCGACAGCCCCACCGTGGCCTATTCTGTGCTGGTGGTG
GCCAAAGTGGAAAAGGGCAAGTCCAAGAAACTGAAGAGTGTGAAAGAGCTGCTGGGGATCACCATCATGG
AAAGAAGCAGCTTCGAGAAGAATCCCATCGACTTTCTGGAAGCCAAGGGCTACAAAGAAGTGAAAAAGGA
CCTGATCATCAAGCTGCCTAAGTACTCCCTGTTCGAGCTGGAAAACGGCCGGAAGAGAATGCTGGCCTCT
GCCGGCGAACTGCAGAAGGGAAACGAACTGGCCCTGCCCTCCAAATATGTGAACTTCCTGTACCTGGCCA
GCCACTATGAGAAGCTGAAGGGCTCCCCCGAGGATAATGAGCAGAAACAGCTGTTTGTGGAACAGCACAA
GCACTACCTGGACGAGATCATCGAGCAGATCAGCGAGTTCTCCAAGAGAGTGATCCTGGCCGACGCTAAT
CTGGACAAAGTGCTGTCCGCCTACAACAAGCACCGGGATAAGCCCATCAGAGAGCAGGCCGAGAATATCA
TCCACCTGTTTACCCTGACCAATCTGGGAGCCCCTGCCGCCTTCAAGTACTTTGACACCACCATCGACCG
GAAGAGGTACACCAGCACCAAAGAGGTGCTGGACGCCACCCTGATCCACCAGAGCATCACCGGCCTGTAC
GAGACACGGATCGACCTGTCTCAGCTGGGAGGCGACAGCCCCAAGAAGAAGAGAAAGGTGGAGGCCAGCT
AAGAATTCCTAGAGCTCGCTGATCAGCCTCGACTGTGCCTTCTAGTTGCCAGCCATCTGTTGTTTGCCCC
TCCCCCGTGCCTTCCTTGACCCTGGAAGGTGCCACTCCCACTGTCCTTTCCTAATAAAATGAGGAAATTG
CATCGCATTGTCTGAGTAGGTGTCATTCTATTCTGGGGGGTGGGGTGGGGCAGGACAGCAAGGGGGAGGA
TTGGGAAGAGAATAGCAGGCATGCTGGGGAGCGGCCGCAGGAACCCCTAGTGATGGAGTTGGCCACTCCC
TCTCTGCGCGCTCGCTCGCTCACTGAGGCCGGGCGACCAAAGGTCGCCCGACGCCCGGGCTTTGCCCGGG
CGGCCTCAGTGAGCGAGCGAGCGCGCAGCTGCCTGCAGGGGCGCCTGATGCGGTATTTTCTCCTTACGCA
TCTGTGCGGTATTTCACACCGCATA
[95 nt withheld, positions 5906-6000]
T
[46 nt withheld, positions 6002-6047]
C
[141 nt withheld, positions 6049-6189]
CCTTTGACGTTGGAGTCCACGTTCTTT
[37 nt withheld, positions 6217-6253]
ACTCTATCTCGGGCTATTCTTTTGATTTATAAGGGATTTTGCCGATTTCGGTCTATTGGTTAAAAAATGA
GCTGATTTAACAAAAATTTAACGCGAATTTTAACAAAATATTAACGTTTACAATTTTATGGTGCACTCTC
AGTACAATCTGCTCTGATGCCGCATAGTTAAGCCAGCCCCGACACCCGCCAACACCCGCTGACGCGCCCT
GACGGGCTTGTCTGCTCCCGGCATCCGCTTACAGACAAGCTGTGACCGTCTCCGGGAGCTGCATGTGTCA
GAGGTTTTCACCGTCATCACCGAAACGCGCGAGACGAAAGGGCCTCGTGATACGCCTATTTTTATAGGTT
AATGTCATGATAATAATGGTTTCTTAGACGTCAGGTGGCACTTTTCGGGGAAATGTGCGCGGAACCCCTA
TTTGTTTATTTTTCTAAATACATTCAAATATGTATCCGCTCATGAGACAATAACCCTGATAAATGCTTCA
ATAATATTGAAAAAGGAAGAGTATGAGTATTCAACATTTCCGTGTCGCCCTTATTCCCTTTTTTGCGGCA
TTTTGCCTTCCTGTTTTTGCTCACCCAGAAACGCTGGTGAAAGTAAAAGATGCTGAAGATCAGTTGGGTG
CACGAGTGGGTTACATCGAACTGGATCTCAACAGCGGTAAGATCCTTGAGAGTTTTCGCCCCGAAGAACG
TTTTCCAATGATGAGCACTTTTAAAGTTCTGCTATGTGGCGCGGTATTATCCCGTATTGACGCCGGGCAA
GAGCAACTCGGTCGCCGCATACACTATTCTCAGAATGACTTGGTTGAGTACTCACCAGTCACAGAAAAGC
ATCTTACGGATGGCATGACAGTAAGAGAATTATGCAGTGCTGCCATAACCATGAGTGATAACACTGCGGC
CAACTTACTTCTGACAACGATCGGAGGACCGAAGGAGCTAACCGCTTTTTTGCACAACATGGGGGATCAT
GTAACTCGCCTTGATCGTTGGGAACCGGAGCTGAATGAAGCCATACCAAACGACGAGCGTGACACCACGA
TGCCTGTAGCAATGGCAACAACGTTGCGCAAACTATTAACTGGCGAACTACTTACTCTAGCTTCCCGGCA
ACAATTAATAGACTGGATGGAGGCGGATAAAGTTGCAGGACCACTTCTGCGCTCGGCCCTTCCGGCTGGC
TGGTTTATTGCTGATAAATCTGGAGCCGGTGAGCGTGGAAGCCGCGGTATCATTGCAGCACTGGGGCCAG
ATGGTAAGCCCTCCCGTATCGTAGTTATCTACACGACGGGGAGTCAGGCAACTATGGATGAACGAAATAG
ACAGATCGCTGAGATAGGTGCCTCACTGATTAAGCATTGGTAACTGTCAGACCAAGTTTACTCATATATA
CTTTAGATTGATTTAAAACTTCATTTTTAATTTAAAAGGATCTAGGTGAAGATCCTTTTTGATAATCTCA
TGACCAAAATCCCTTAACGTGAGTTTTCGTTCCACTGAGCGTCAGACCCCGTAGAAAAGATCAAAGGATC
TTCTTGAGATCCTTTTTTTCTGCGCGTAATCTGCTGCTTGCAAACAAAAAAACCACCGCTACCAGCGGTG
GTTTGTTTGCCGGATCAAGAGCTACCAACTCTTTTTCCGAAGGTAACTGGCTTCAGCAGAGCGCAGATAC
CAAATACTGTTCTTCTAGTGTAGCCGTAGTTAGGCCACCACTTCAAGAACTCTGTAGCACCGCCTACATA
CCTCGCTCTGCTAATCCTGTTACCAGTGGCTGCTGCCAGTGGCGATAAGTCGTGTCTTACCGGGTTGGAC
TCAAGACGATAGTTACCGGATAAGGCGCAGCGGTCGGGCTGAACGGGGGGTTCGTGCACACAGCCCAGCT
TGGAGCGAACGACCTACACCGAACTGAGATACCTACAGCGTGAGCTATGAGAAAGCGCCACGCTTCCCGA
AGGGAGAAAGGCGGACAGGTATCCGGTAAGCGGCAGGGTCGGAACAGGAGAGCGCACGAGGGAGCTTCCA
GGGGGAAACGCCTGGTATCTTTATAGTCCTGTCGGGTTTCGCCACCTCTGACTTGAGCGTCGATTTTTGT
GATGCTCGTCAGGGGGGCGGAGCCTATGGAAAAACGCCAGCAACGCGGCCTTTTTACGGTTCCTGGCCTT
TTGCTGGCCTTTTGCTCACATGT
